>Addgene plasmid #219909 | pCfb13236 | addgene full sequence | sequence record 459847 | Addgene NGS Result
TTCGTAGATAATGGAATACAAATGGATATCCAGAGTATACACATGGATAGTATACACTGACACGACAATT
CTGTATCTCTTTATGTTAACTACTGTGAGGCATTAAATAGAGCTTGATATATAAAATGTTACATTTCACA
GTCTGAACTTTTGCAGATTACCTAATTTGGTAAGATATTAATTATGAACTGAAAGTTGATGGCATCCCTA
AATTTGATGCAACGGAATGCGTGCGATAGTGAATCATTGCTAACAGATCAAGTAATCGTATCAATCGTTC
CACGTCTTATCCAGACTCGATTTCCGCCCTAACCTAAGGAAACTGCTGAGTAATTTCGAGGTTGGTTCCT
AACAAAAGCCAAGAAACGCGCCGATGGTTTAGTGGTAAAATCCATCGTTGCCATCGATGGGCCCCCGGTT
CGATTCCGGGTCGGCGCAAATGTGTATCAAGGTGATGGGTTTTAGAGCTAGAAATAGCAAGTTAAAATAA
GGCTAGTCCGTTATCAACTTGAAAAAGTGGCACCGAGTCGGTGGTGCTTTTTTTGTGTGGGTACGGTGAG
CCTATGCATCTTGCTACACCCCACGCCGGATCGAAGATAGTTGCGCCAATCCACACATGGTGGTTTGTAC
AGTTTGAGTGATAATCCTACAGTGGTGATGTAGCATCATCTGAGGTAGTGTCGGTACGGTACGGTACGGT
ACGGTACGGTACGGCGGTTGACTGAAGAGCTCTTCAATGAACTTCGACTATGACTTTCTGCAGTCGCAGC
AGAGTCTTCATATGAAGAAGGAGCATCATTCACAGCAGCATCAGAACCAGCAGTCGTCGGCCCAACCGCA
CCATCCCCACCAAGGATCACAGTACGATGTCAACTACCTGGACATTGGCTACAACGAGATCGCGTGCATT
CGCGGCCGCATTTAAATCCCCACTTCAGAAGTTCCTATACTTTCTAGAGAATAGGAACTTCACTATAGAG
TCGAATAAGGGCGACACCCCATAATTAGCCCGGGCGAAAGGCCCAGTCTTTCGACTGAGCCTTTCGTTTT
ATTTGATGCCTGGCAGTTCCCTACTCTCGCATGGGGAGTCCCCACACTACCATCGGCGCTACGGCGTTTC
ACTTCTGAGTTCGGCATGGGGTCAGGTGGGACCACCGCGCTACTGCCGCCAGGCAAACAAGGGGTGTTAT
GAGCCATATTCAGGTATAAATGGGCTCGCGATAATGTTCAGAATTGGTTAATTGGTTGTAACACTGACCC
CTATTTGTTTATTTTTCTAAATACATTCAAATATGTATCCGCTCATGAGACAATAACCCTGATAAATGCT
TCAATAATATTGAAAAAGGAAGAATATGAGTATTCAACATTTCCGTGTCGCCCTTATTCCCTTTTTTGCG
GCATTTTGCCTTCCTGTTTTTGCTCACCCAGAAACGCTGGTGAAAGTAAAAGATGCTGAAGATCAGTTGG
GTGCACGAGTGGGTTACATCGAACTGGATCTCAACAGCGGTAAGATCCTTGAGAGTTTTCGCCCCGAAGA
ACGTTTTCCAATGATGAGCACTTTTAAAGTTCTGCTATGTGGCGCGGTATTATCCCGTATTGACGCCGGG
CAAGAGCAACTCGGTCGCCGCATACACTATTCTCAGAATGACTTGGTTGAGTACTCACCAGTCACAGAAA
AGCATCTTACGGATGGCATGACAGTAAGAGAATTATGCAGTGCTGCCATAACCATGAGTGATAACACTGC
GGCCAACTTACTTCTGACAACGATCGGAGGACCGAAGGAGCTAACCGCTTTTTTGCACAACATGGGGGAT
CATGTAACTCGCCTTGATCGTTGGGAACCGGAGCTGAATGAAGCCATACCAAACGACGAGCGTGACACCA
CGATGCCTGTAGCGATGGCAACAACGTTGCGCAAACTATTAACTGGCGAACTACTTACTCTAGCTTCCCG
GCAACAATTAATAGACTGGATGGAGGCGGATAAAGTTGCAGGACCACTTCTGCGCTCGGCCCTTCCGGCT
GGCTGGTTTATTGCTGATAAATCCGGAGCCGGTGAGCGTGGTTCTCGCGGTATCATCGCAGCGCTGGGGC
CAGATGGTAAGCCCTCCCGTATCGTAGTTATCTACACGACGGGGAGTCAGGCAACTATGGATGAACGAAA
TAGACAGATCGCTGAGATAGGTGCCTCACTGATTAAGCATTGGTAAGCAGAGCATTACGCTGACTTGACG
GGACGGCGCAAGCTCATGACCAAAATCCCTTAACGTGAGTTACGCGCGCGTCGTTCCACTGAGCGTCAGA
CCCCGTAGAAAAGATCAAAGGATCTTCTTGAGATCCTTTTTTTCTGCGCGTAATCTGCTGCTTGCAAACA
AAAAAACCACCGCTACCAGCGGTGGTTTGTTTGCCGGATCAAGAGCTACCAACTCTTTTTCCGAAGGTAA
CTGGCTTCAGCAGAGCGCAGATACCAAATACTGTTCTTCTAGTGTAGCCGTAGTTAGCCCACCACTTCAA
GAACTCTGTAGCACCGCCTACATACCTCGCTCTGCTAATCCTGTTACCAGTGGCTGCTGCCAGTGGCGAT
AAGTCGTGTCTTACCGGGTTGGACTCAAGACGATAGTTACCGGATAAGGCGCAGCGGTCGGGCTGAACGG
GGGGTTCGTGCACACAGCCCAGCTTGGAGCGAACGACCTACACCGAACTGAGATACCTACAGCGTGAGCT
ATGAGAAAGCGCCACGCTTCCCGAAGGGAGAAAGGCGGACAGGTATCCGGTAAGCGGCAGGGTCGGAACA
GGAGAGCGCACGAGGGAGCTTCCAGGGGGAAACGCCTGGTATCTTTATAGTCCTGTCGGGTTTCGCCACC
TCTGACTTGAGCGTCGATTTTTGTGATGCTCGTCAGGGGGGCGGAGCCTATGGAAAAACGCCAGCAACGC
GGCCTTTTTACGGTTCCTGGCCTTTTGCTGGCCTTTTGCTCACATGTTCTTTCCTGCGTTATCCCCTGAT
TCTGTGGATAACCGTATTACCGCCTTTGAGTGAGCTGATACCGCTCGCCGCAGCCGAACGACCGAGCGCA
GCGAGTCAGTGAGCGAGGAAGCGGAAGGCGAGAGTAGGGAACTGCCAGGCATCAAACTAAGCAGAAGGCC
CCTGACGGATGGCCTTTTTGCGTTTCTACAAACTCTTTCTGTGTTGTAAAACGACGGCCAGTCTTAAGCT
CGGGCCCCCTGGGCGGTTCTGATAACGAGTAATCGTTAATCCGCAAATAACGTAAAAACCCGCTTCGGCG
GGTTTTTTTATGGGGGGAGTTTAGGGAAAGAGCATTTGTCAGAATATTTAAGGGCGCCTGTCACTTTGCT
TGATATATGAGAATTATTTAACCTTATAAATGAGAAAAAAGCAACGCACTTTAAATAAGATACGTTGCTT
TTTCGATTGATGAACACCTATAATTAAACTATTCATCTATTATTTATGATTTTTTGTATATACAATATTT
CTAGTTTGTTAAAGAGAATTAAGAAAATAAATCTCGAAAATAATAAAGGGAAAATCAGTTTTTGATATCA
AAATTATACATGTCAACGATAATACAAAATATAATACAAACTATAAGATGTTATCAGTATTTATTATGCA
TTTAGAATAAATTTTGTGTCGCCCTTATTCGACTCACTATAGAAGTTCCTATTCTCTAGAAAGTATAGGA
ACTTCACTTCATTTTATTTAAATTTGCGGCCGCTATGTCTGATAAAAGGATGTAACATAGGCAAGCTGCT
CGTGAGTGTTGAGTACGAACCTTAGATCCAAATCACCCGCACCCACGGATATACTTGCTTGAATATACAG
TAGTAAGGAGTTTGGCGCCCGTTTTTTCGAGCCCCACACGTTTCGGTGAGTATGAGCGGCGGCAGATTCG
AGCGTTTCCGGTTTCCGCGGCTGGACGAGAGCCCATGATGGGGGCTCCCACCACCAGCAATCAGGGCCCT
GATTACACACCCACCTGTAATGTCATGCTGTTCATCGTGGTTAATGCTGCTGTGTGCTGTGTGTGTGTGT
TGTTTGGCGCTCATTGTTGCGTTATGCAGCGTACACCACAATATTGGAAGCTTATTAGCCTTTCTATTTT
TTCGTTTGCAAGGCTTAACAACATTGCTGTGGAGAGGGATGGGGATATGGAGGCCGCTGGAGGGAGTCGG
AGAGGCGTTTTGGAGCGGCTTGGCCTGGCGCCCAGCTCGCGAAACGCACCTAGGACCCTTTGGCACGCCG
AAATGTGCCACTTTTCAGTCTAGTAACGCCTTACCTACGTCATTCCATGCATGCATGTTTGCGCCTTTTT
TCCCTTGCCCTTGATCGCCACACAGTACAGTGCACTGTACAGTGGAGGTTTTGGGGGGGTCTTAGATGGG
AGCTAAAAGCGGCCTAGCGGTACACTAGTGGGATTGTATGGAGTGGCATGGAGCCTAGGTGGAGCCTGAC
AGGACGCACGACCGGCTAGCCCGTGACAGACGATGGGTGGCTCCTGTTGTCCACCGCGTACAAATGTTTG
GGCCAAAGTCTTGTCAGCCTTGCTTGCGAACCTAATTCCCAATTTTGTCACTTCGCACCCCCATTGATCG
AGCCCTAACCCCTGCCCATCAGGCAATCCAATTAAGCTCGCATTGTCTGCCTTGTTTAGTTTGGCTCCTG
CCCGTTTCGGCGTCCACTTGCACAAACACAAACAAGCATTATATATAAGGCTCGTCTCTCCCTCCCAACC
ACACTCACTTTTTTGCCCGTCTTCCCTTGCTAACACAAAAGTCAAGAACACAAACAACCACCCCAACCCC
CTTACACACAAGACATATCTACAGCAATGGGTAAAAAGCCTGAACTCACCGCGACGTCTGTCGAGAAGTT
TCTGATCGAAAAGTTCGACAGCGTCTCCGACCTGATGCAGCTCTCGGAGGGCGAAGAATCTCGTGCTTTC
AGCTTCGATGTAGGAGGGCGTGGATATGTCCTGCGGGTAAATAGCTGCGCCGATGGTTTCTACAAAGATC
GTTATGTTTATCGGCACTTTGCATCGGCCGCGCTCCCGATTCCGGAAGTGCTTGACATTGGGGAATTCAG
CGAGAGCCTGACCTATTGCATCTCCCGCCGTGCACAGGGTGTCACGTTGCAAGACCTGCCTGAAACCGAA
CTGCCCGCTGTTCTGCAGCCGGTCGCGGAGGCAATGGATGCCATTGCTGCGGCCGATCTTAGCCAGACGA
GCGGGTTCGGCCCATTCGGACCGCAAGGAATCGGTCAATACACTACATGGCGTGATTTCATATGCGCGAT
TGCTGATCCCCATGTGTATCACTGGCAAACTGTGATGGACGACACCGTCAGTGCGTCCGTCGCGCAGGCT
CTCGATGAGCTGATGCTTTGGGCCGAGGACTGCCCCGAAGTCCGGCACCTCGTGCACGCGGATTTCGGCT
CCAACAATGTCCTGACGGACAATGGCCGCATAACAGCGGTCATTGACTGGAGCGAGGCGATGTTCGGGGA
TTCCCAATACGAGGTCGCCAACATCTTCTTCTGGAGGCCGTGGTTGGCTTGTATGGAGCAGCAGACGCGC
TACTTCGAGCGGAGGCATCCGGAGCTTGCAGGATCGCCGCGGCTCCGGGCGTATATGCTCCGCATTGGTC
TTGACCAACTCTATCAGAGCTTGGTTGACGGCAATTTCGATGATGCAGCTTGGGCGCAGGGTCGATGCGA
CGCAATCGTCCGATCCGGAGCCGGGACTGTCGGGCGTACACAAATCGCCCGCAGAAGCGCGGCCGTCTGG
ACCGATGGCTGTGTAGAAGTACTCGCCGATAGTGGAAACCGACGCCCCAGCACTCGTCCGAGGGCAAAGG
AATAATCATGTAATTAGTTATGTCACGCTTACATTCACGCCCTCCCCCCACATCCGCTCTAACCGAAAAG
GAAGGAGTTAGACAACCTGAAGTCTAGGTCCCTATTTATTTTTTTATAGTTATGTTAGTATTAAGAACGT
TATTTATATTTCAAATTTTTCTTTTTTTTCTGTACAGACGCGTGTACGCATGTAACATTATACTGAAAAC
CTTGCTTGAGAAGGTTTTGGGACGCTCGAGCAGGCTTGGAGGCGACGTGGCAGTGGCTCGCGGGAGGATC
GGCGGGAAACTCCGGGATATCCGTCGAGAGTTTACACGTGAATGGGCAGCGCAATCCGTTGACGACGATA
CGACTGGCAAAGTAGCGACGATACCTGCCAGACAGGTGACATGTGCAGGCCGCACTAACAAGGAAACGGG
CGCTGGGGGGGGCGGGCTTCTAGACTTTGCCCTTGAACAGGAATCTAGTGGGGGCTTGTCTTTCCGCCAA
TGGGGGAGCGCCTGTTGAGCGACCGTGCATGCTGGAACGCCAAGTGTATGTACAGCTGGTGGTCTCGCAG
CGGTATGTGACGGGACTTACATCTCTCGTTTTTTCATGACCACGTTTTCACAGGCTCGGAGGTACGTTAA
AGTTTTGAAGGCTGCATCTGAACCGAGGTATGGGGGAGTTTGAACAGCAACAGTGTTGGGGCTGAGGGGG
CCAAGATCGGGGCAAGCAGAGGTCTTAGATCAATTGTGGGGATCCCAAAGGGCTCGTTATCACCTTTTTC
CACCCAATTCGGGTCCCAATTGATCCACTACTGGCTTGCCCAAGTTACCCCAGAAATGCCGCCCCGGATT
TCTCCAAAAACCTAATAAGCTTCATGGAACTTGGTGGAAGTGACTTTCTACAGAGTGGAGAGAACCGTGG
ACACGTGGCAATGGCGCTGACCGTGTCCCCGAGCCGAATCGACGTGAGGGGAGAACGGAGTATCTGCGGT
CATGTGACCTTCCAGAGCGGCGTCGCCAGTGTGCACGCGGTGACCCCCAGTTTGGGTCTCTGTCACACGC
ATACTACCTCGGCTCTCCACATGCTGAACTTTATCTTTCGTGGGGATCATACCGAAAGTTGCAACTACCA
GGTGTATATAAAGCCTGGTAGACTCCCCCCACTTTGGACCTCATCCAACCAAGACACACAAAAATGGACC
GACTTAACAACCTCGCCACCCAGCTCGAGCAGAACCCCGCCAA
Features (pLannotate 1.2.2; 14 found; start..end, strand, type, name):
    367..437     +  ncRNA          tRNA: Accession: RF00005 - tRNA
    459..533     +  misc_RNA       gRNA scaffold: guide RNA scaffold for the Streptococcus pyogenes CRISPR/Cas9 system
    938..971     -  protein_bind   FRT (minimal): supports FLP-mediated excision but not integration (Turan and Bode, 2011) FLP recombinase from the Saccharomyces cerevisiae 2μ plasmid
   1015..1055    -  terminator     rrnB T1 terminator (fragment): transcription terminator T1 from the E. coli rrnB gene
   1057..1172    -  ncRNA          5S rRNA: Accession: RF00001 - 5S ribosomal RNA
   1203..1227    +  CDS            KanR (fragment): aminoglycoside phosphotransferase; aph(3')-Ia; confers resistance to kanamycin
   1257..1353    +  promoter       AmpR promoter (fragment): bla
   1356..2216    +  CDS            AmpR: β-lactamase; bla; confers resistance to ampicillin, carbenicillin, and related antibiotics
   2338..2926    +  rep_origin     ori: high-copy-number ColE1/pMB1/pBR322/pUC origin of replication
   3151..3168    +  terminator     rrnB T2 terminator (fragment): transcription terminator T2 from the E. coli rrnB gene
   3193..3212    -  CDS            lacZα (fragment): LacZα fragment of β-galactosidase; lacZ fragment
   3682..3715    +  protein_bind   FRT (minimal): supports FLP-mediated excision but not integration (Turan and Bode, 2011) FLP recombinase from the Saccharomyces cerevisiae 2μ plasmid
   4863..5884    +  CDS            HygR (fragment): aminoglycoside phosphotransferase from E. coli; aph(4)-Ia; confers resistance to hygromycin
   5886..6119    +  terminator     CYC1 terminator (fragment): S. cerevisiae CYC1; transcription terminator for CYC1
