[The description below was written by a language model from this plasmid's Addgene catalogue record and pLannotate feature annotations shown in this document.]
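Description:
pCfb13236 is a yeast vector for genome editing in Yarrowia lipolytica, built by Gibson assembly on the depositing laboratory's own backbone and serving as the TF46-specific base plasmid of the TUNEYALI gene expression tuning system. It is maintained in E. coli as a high-copy plasmid through a ColE1/pUC-type origin and an ampicillin resistance gene (β-lactamase with its own promoter). Selection in yeast relies on a hygromycin phosphotransferase coding sequence followed by a CYC1 terminator. The promoter driving the hygromycin marker is not annotated, and no yeast replication element or Cas9 gene appears in the feature table, so Cas9 is presumably provided separately, although the record does not say so.

The payload combines a guide RNA directed against the transcription factor gene TF46 (YALI1_E20229g) with homology arms matching the same locus. The annotation shows a tRNA element immediately upstream of the Streptococcus pyogenes Cas9 gRNA scaffold, with a gap between them that fits the 20-nt spacer. This layout is typical of tRNA-based guide expression, in which the tRNA supplies RNA polymerase III promoter activity and is cleaved away to release the mature guide. The homology arms themselves are not annotated. Two minimal FRT sites in opposite orientations and several short backbone remnants (fragments of rrnB terminators, 5S rRNA, KanR and lacZα) are also detected, but their role is not explained.

According to the depositor, the plasmid can be used in two ways. Promoters can be inserted by Golden Gate cloning to build libraries that replace or tune the native TF46 promoter. Alternatively, the plasmid can be used directly to knock out TF46.
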