Addgene plasmid #219909: pCfb13236
Purpose: The base plasmid of TUNEYALI for TF46
Depositing lab: Irina Borodina. Depositing organization: Danmarks Tekniske Universitet. Publication: High-throughput metabolic engineering of Yarrowia lipolytica through gene expression tuning. Jiang W, Wang S, Ahlheit D, Fumagalli T, Yang Z, Ramanathan S, Jiang X, Weber T, Dahlin J, Borodina I. Proc Natl Acad Sci U S A. 2025 Jun 10;122(23):e2426686122. doi: 10.1073/pnas.2426686122. Epub 2025 Jun 3. PubMed 40460129.
Backbone
  Vector backbone: Our own backbone
  Vector type: Yeast Expression
  Selectable markers: Hygromycin
Growth in bacteria
  Bacterial resistance: Ampicillin, 100 μg/mL
  Growth temperature: 37°C
  Growth strain: DH5alpha
  Copy number: High Copy
Gene/Insert
  Gene/Insert name: Contains gRNA targeting TF46 ( YALI1_E20229g) and homologous arm matching TF46
  gRNA/shRNA sequence: AATGTGTATCAAGGTGATGG
  Species: Yarrowia lipolytica
  Cloning method: Gibson Cloning
Terms and licenses: Academic/Nonprofit Terms; Industry Terms: Not Available to Industry
Depositor comments: This plasmid contains gRNA targeting TF46 ( YALI1_E20229g) and homologous arm matching TF46, which can be used for library construction by inserting promoters using a golden gate or directly knocking TF46 out.
How to cite: pCfb13236 was a gift from Irina Borodina (Addgene plasmid # 219909 ; http://n2t.net/addgene:219909 ; RRID:Addgene_219909)
